Addgene plasmid #187963: pSLPB3B-mAID-SpdCas9-tagRFPt-P2A-tagBFP-PGK-Blasticidin-T2A-osTIR1
Purpose: mAID degron-tagged dCas9 fused with tagRFPt, P2A site and tagBFP, under EF1-alpha promoter in a piggyBac plasmid. Expresses Blasticidin resistance, T2A site and osTIR1 under PGK promoter.
Depositing lab: Edda Schulz. Publication: CasTuner is a degron and CRISPR/Cas-based toolkit for analog tuning of endogenous gene expression. Noviello G, Gjaltema RAF, Schulz EG. Nat Commun. 2023 Jun 3;14(1):3225. doi: 10.1038/s41467-023-38909-4. PubMed 37270532.
Backbone
  Vector backbone: pSLPB3B-SpdCas9-tagRFPt-P2A-tagBFP-PGK-Blasticidin-T2A-OsTIR1
  Backbone size w/o insert (bp): 11406
  Total vector size (bp): 13480
  Vector type: Mammalian Expression, CRISPR, Synthetic Biology
  Selectable markers: Blasticidin
Growth in bacteria
  Bacterial resistance: Ampicillin, 100 μg/mL
  Growth temperature: 37°C
  Growth strain: NEB Stable
  Copy number: High Copy
Gene/Insert 1
  Gene/Insert name: AID-SpdCas9-tagRFPt-P2A-tagBFP; Blasticidin-T2A-osTIR1 (alt names: S. pyogenes Cas9 (D10A; N863A); mini Auxin inducible degron (mAID))
  Species: A. thaliana (mustard weed), Synthetic; S. pyogenes
  Insert size (bp): 216
  Tag / fusion protein: GGS linker (C terminal on insert)
  Cloning method: Gibson Cloning
  Sequencing primers: 5′ GGGACCTTGTGCAGAACT
Gene/Insert 2
  Gene/Insert name: osTIR1 (alt name: Oryza sativa TIR1)
  Insert size (bp): 1722
  Tag / fusion protein: T2A (N terminal on insert)
  Cloning method: Gibson Cloning
  Sequencing primers: 5′ GAGAAGAGTGCTTGTCCTAAAG; 3′ TTTATACATCCTCAAATCGATTTTCCT
Resource information
  A portion of this plasmid was derived from a plasmid made by: The mAID degron domain was amplified from pcDNA5-H2B-AID-EYFP, a gift from Don Cleveland (Addgene plasmid # 47329 ; http://n2t.net/addgene:47329 ; RRID:Addgene_47329). The OsTIR1 protein employed for the AID and mAID degron systems was amplified from pMK232 (CMV-OsTIR1-PURO), which was a gift from Masato Kanemaki (Addgene plasmid # 72834 ; http://n2t.net/addgene:72834 ; RRID:Addgene_72834)
Terms and licenses: Academic/Nonprofit Terms; Industry Terms: Not Available to Industry
Depositor comments: Please visit https://www.biorxiv.org/content/10.1101/2022.10.05.511019v1 for bioRxiv preprint.
How to cite: pSLPB3B-mAID-SpdCas9-tagRFPt-P2A-tagBFP-PGK-Blasticidin-T2A-osTIR1 was a gift from Edda Schulz (Addgene plasmid # 187963 ; http://n2t.net/addgene:187963 ; RRID:Addgene_187963)
