[The description below was written by a language model from this plasmid's Addgene catalogue record and pLannotate feature annotations shown in this document.]
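Description:
pSLPB3B-mAID-SpdCas9-tagRFPt-P2A-tagBFP-PGK-Blasticidin-T2A-osTIR1 is a 13.5 kb piggyBac transposon plasmid for mammalian expression, designed to place a catalytically dead Cas9 under auxin-controlled protein stability. It is propagated in E. coli through a high-copy ColE1/pUC-type origin with ampicillin resistance, and the backbone also carries an f1 origin and lacZα/lac promoter remnants with flanking T7 and T3 promoters. The automated feature table does not annotate the piggyBac terminal repeats, so the transposon nature rests on the catalogue description; such vectors are normally integrated into the genome by co-delivering piggyBac transposase.

Two expression units sit in tandem. The first is driven by an EF-1α core promoter followed by an HTLV-1 5' LTR fragment, a common composite promoter arrangement. It encodes the mini-AID degron from Arabidopsis IAA17, joined through a GGS linker to S. pyogenes dCas9 (D10A, N863A; labelled simply as Cas9 by the annotation tool), which is fused to TagRFP-T. A P2A site then releases TagBFP as a separate protein, and a bGH polyadenylation signal ends the unit. Red fluorescence therefore reports the level of the degron-tagged dCas9 protein, while blue fluorescence, uncoupled from degradation, reports expression of the cassette. The second unit uses a mouse PGK promoter to express blasticidin S deaminase, a T2A site and Oryza sativa TIR1 (matched by the tool to the related Arabidopsis auxin receptor AFB2), followed by a WPRE.

OsTIR1 recruits mAID-tagged proteins for ubiquitination and proteasomal degradation when auxin is present, so ligand dose sets dCas9 abundance. The plasmid belongs to the CasTuner toolkit for analog tuning of endogenous gene expression. No guide RNA cassette is annotated.
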