Features (pLannotate 1.2.2; 23 found; start..end, strand, type, name):
    650..754     -  promoter       AmpR promoter: bla
    807..1235    -  rep_origin     f1 ori (sequence partly withheld): f1 bacteriophage origin of replication; arrow indicates direction of (+) strand synthesis
   1240..1395    -  CDS            lacZα (fragment): LacZα fragment of β-galactosidase; lacZ fragment
   1403..1421    +  promoter       T7 promoter: promoter for bacteriophage T7 RNA polymerase
   1793..2004    +  promoter       EF-1α core promoter: core promoter for human elongation factor EF-1α
   2017..2285    +  LTR            5' LTR (truncated): truncated 5' long terminal repeat (LTR) from human T-cell leukemia virus (HTLV) type 1
   2367..2567    +  CDS            mini-AID: minimal degron from the auxin-responsive IAA17 protein of Arabidopsis thaliana (Kubota et al., 2013) acts as an auxin-inducible degron (AID) in the presence of TIR1
   2619..6719    +  CDS            Cas9: Cas9 (Csn1) endonuclease from the Streptococcus pyogenes Type II CRISPR/Cas system generates RNA-guided double strand breaks in DNA
   6741..6758    +  CDS            9xHis (fragment): 9xHis affinity tag
   6813..7541    +  CDS            TagRFP-T: TagRFP-T is a basic (constitutively fluorescent) red fluorescent protein published in 2008, derived from Entacmaea quadricolor. It has low acid sensitivity.
   7617..8315    +  CDS            TagBFP: TagBFP is a basic (constitutively fluorescent) blue fluorescent protein published in 2008, derived from Entacmaea quadricolor. It is reported to be a very rapidly-maturing monomer with very low acid sensitivity.
   8333..8557    +  polyA_signal   bGH poly(A) signal: bovine growth hormone polyadenylation signal
   8555..8975    +  promoter       PGK promoter (fragment): mouse phosphoglycerate kinase 1 promoter
   8983..9378    +  CDS            BSD: blasticidin S deaminase; Aspergillus terreus BSD; confers resistance to blasticidin
   9445..11163   +  CDS            AFB2: AFB2_ARATH - Also known as LRF2. Experimental evidence at protein level: Swiss-Prot protein existence level 1. Component of SCF(ASK-cullin-F-box) E3 ubiquitin ligase complexes, which may mediate the ubiquitination and subsequent proteasomal degradation of target proteins. Confers sensitivity to the virulent bacterial pathogen P.syringae (By similarity). Auxin receptor that mediates Aux/IAA proteins proteasomal degradation and auxin- regulated transcription. Involved in embryogenesis regulation by auxin. From Arabidopsis thaliana (Mouse-ear cress).
  11206..11794   +  misc_feature   WPRE: woodchuck hepatitis virus posttranscriptional regulatory element
  12069..12087   -  promoter       T3 promoter: promoter for bacteriophage T3 RNA polymerase
  12130..12152   -  protein_bind   lac operator (fragment): The lac repressor binds to the lac operator to inhibit transcription in E. coli. This inhibition can be relieved by adding lactose or isopropyl-β-D-thiogalactopyranoside (IPTG). lac repressor encoded by lacI
  12156..12186   -  promoter       lac promoter: promoter for the E. coli lac operon
  12201..12222   -  protein_bind   CAP binding site: CAP binding activates transcription in the presence of cAMP. E. coli catabolite activator protein
  12235..12327   -  CDS            lacI (fragment): lac repressor; lacI; The lac repressor binds to the lac operator to inhibit transcription in E. coli. This inhibition can be relieved by adding lactose or isopropyl-β-D-thiogalactopyranoside (IPTG).
  12510..13098   -  rep_origin     ori: high-copy-number ColE1/pMB1/pBR322/pUC origin of replication
  13269..649     -  CDS            AmpR (across the origin): β-lactamase; bla; confers resistance to ampicillin, carbenicillin, and related antibiotics
>Addgene plasmid #187963 | pSLPB3B-mAID-SpdCas9-tagRFPt-P2A-tagBFP-PGK-Blasticidin-T2A-osTIR1 | addgene full sequence | sequence record 373709 | Addgene NGS Result
GTCCTGCAACTTTATCCGCCTCCATCCAGTCTATTAATTGTTGCCGGGAAGCTAGAGTAAGTAGTTCGCC
AGTTAATAGTTTGCGCAACGTTGTTGCCATTGCTACAGGCATCGTGGTGTCACGCTCGTCGTTTGGTATG
GCTTCATTCAGCTCCGGTTCCCAACGATCAAGGCGAGTTACATGATCCCCCATGTTGTGCAAAAAAGCGG
TTAGCTCCTTCGGTCCTCCGATCGTTGTCAGAAGTAAGTTGGCCGCAGTGTTATCACTCATGGTTATGGC
AGCACTGCATAATTCTCTTACTGTCATGCCATCCGTAAGATGCTTTTCTGTGACTGGTGAGTACTCAACC
AAGTCATTCTGAGAATAGTGTATGCGGCGACCGAGTTGCTCTTGCCCGGCGTCAATACGGGATAATACCG
CGCCACATAGCAGAACTTTAAAAGTGCTCATCATTGGAAAACGTTCTTCGGGGCGAAAACTCTCAAGGAT
CTTACCGCTGTTGAGATCCAGTTCGATGTAACCCACTCGTGCACCCAACTGATCTTCAGCATCTTTTACT
TTCACCAGCGTTTCTGGGTGAGCAAAAACAGGAAGGCAAAATGCCGCAAAAAAGGGAATAAGGGCGACAC
GGAAATGTTGAATACTCATACTCTTCCTTTTTCAATATTATTGAAGCATTTATCAGGGTTATTGTCTCAT
GAGCGGATACATATTTGAATGTATTTAGAAAAATAAACAAATAGGGGTTCCGCGCACATTTCCCCGAAAA
GTGCCACCTAAATTGTAAGCGTTAATATTTTGTTAAAATTCGCGTTAAATTTTTGTTAAATCAGCTCATT
TTTTAACCAATAGGCCGAAATCGGCAAAATCCCTTATAAATCAAAAGAATAGACCGAGATAGGGT
[37 nt withheld, positions 906-942]
AAAGAACGTGGACTCCAACGTCAAAGG
[49 nt withheld, positions 970-1018]
T
[91 nt withheld, positions 1020-1110]
G
[124 nt withheld, positions 1112-1235]
CCCATTCGCCATTCAGGCTGCGCAACTGTTGGGAAGGGCGATCGGTGCGGGCCTCTTCGCTATTACGCCA
GCTGGCGAAAGGGGGATGTGCTGCAAGGCGATTAAGTTGGGTAACGCCAGGGTTTTCCCAGTCACGACGT
TGTAAAACGACGGCCAGTGAGCGCGCGTAATACGACTCACTATAGGGCGAATTGGGGCTAACCCTAGAAA
GATAGTCTGCGTAAAATTGACGCATGCATTCTTGAAATATTGCTCTCTCTTTCTAAATAGCGCGAATCCG
TCGCTGTGCATTTAGGACATCTCAGTCGCCGCTTGGAGCTCCCGTGAGGCGTGCTTGTCAATGCGGTAAG
TGTCACTGATTTTGAACTATAACGACCGCGTGAGTCAAAATGACGCATGATTATCTTTTACGTGACTTTT
AAGATTTAACTCATACGATAATTATATTGTTATTTCATGTTCTACTTACGTGATAACTTATTATATATAT
ATTTTCTTGTTATAGATATCAACTAGAATACGCGTAAGGATCTGCGATCGCTCCGGTGCCCGTCAGTGGG
CAGAGCGCACATCGCCCACAGTCCCCGAGAAGTTGGGGGGAGGGGTCGGCAATTGAACGGGTGCCTAGAG
AAGGTGGCGCGGGGTAAACTGGGAAAGTGATGTCGTGTACTGGCTCCGCCTTTTTCCCGAGGGTGGGGGA
GAACCGTATATAAGTGCAGTAGTCGCCGTGAACGTTCTTTTTCGCAACGGGTTTGCCGCCAGAACACAGC
TGAAGCTTCGAGGGGCTCGCATCTCTCCTTCACGCGCCCGCCGCCCTACCTGAGGCCGCCATCCACGCCG
GTTGAGTCGCGTTCTGCCGCCTCCCGCCTGTGGTGCCTCCTGAACTGCGTCCGCCGTCTAGGTAAGTTTA
AAGCTCAGGTCGAGACCGGGCCTTTGTCCGGCGCTCCCTTGGAGCCTACCTAGACTCAGCCGGCTCTCCA
CGCTTTGCCTGACCCTGCTTGCTCAACTCTACGTCTTTGTTTCGTTTTCTGTTCTGCGCCGTTACAGATC
CAAGCTGTGACCGGCGCCTACTCTAGAGCTAGCGAATTCGCCGCCACCATGCCTAAGAAAAAGAGGAAGG
TGAGCGGCCGCGAGAAGAGTGCTTGTCCTAAAGATCCAGCCAAACCTCCGGCCAAGGCACAAGTTGTGGG
ATGGCCACCGGTGAGATCATACCGGAAGAACGTGATGGTTTCCTGCCAAAAATCAAGCGGTGGCCCGGAG
GCGGCGGCGTTCGTGAAGGTATCAATGGACGGAGCACCGTACTTGAGGAAAATCGATTTGAGGATGTATA
AAGGATCCGGCGGATCTGGAGGTAGTGGTGGATCTGGAGGTTCTGGTGGCTCCGACAAGAAGTACAGCAT
CGGCCTGGCCATCGGCACCAACTCTGTGGGCTGGGCCGTGATCACCGACGAGTACAAGGTGCCCAGCAAG
AAATTCAAGGTGCTGGGCAACACCGACCGGCACAGCATCAAGAAGAACCTGATCGGCGCCCTGCTGTTCG
ACAGCGGAGAAACAGCCGAGGCCACCCGGCTGAAGAGAACCGCCAGAAGAAGATACACCAGACGGAAGAA
CCGGATCTGCTATCTGCAAGAGATCTTCAGCAACGAGATGGCCAAGGTGGACGACAGCTTCTTCCACAGA
CTGGAAGAGTCCTTCCTGGTGGAAGAGGATAAGAAGCACGAGCGGCACCCCATCTTCGGCAACATCGTGG
ACGAGGTGGCCTACCACGAGAAGTACCCCACCATCTACCACCTGAGAAAGAAACTGGTGGACAGCACCGA
CAAGGCCGACCTGCGGCTGATCTATCTGGCCCTGGCCCACATGATCAAGTTCCGGGGCCACTTCCTGATC
GAGGGCGACCTGAACCCCGACAACAGCGACGTGGACAAGCTGTTCATCCAGCTGGTGCAGACCTACAACC
AGCTGTTCGAGGAAAACCCCATCAACGCCAGCGGCGTGGACGCCAAGGCCATCCTGTCTGCCAGACTGAG
CAAGAGCAGACGGCTGGAAAATCTGATCGCCCAGCTGCCCGGCGAGAAGAAGAATGGCCTGTTCGGCAAC
CTGATTGCCCTGAGCCTGGGCCTGACCCCCAACTTCAAGAGCAACTTCGACCTGGCCGAGGATGCCAAAC
TGCAGCTGAGCAAGGACACCTACGACGACGACCTGGACAACCTGCTGGCCCAGATCGGCGACCAGTACGC
CGACCTGTTTCTGGCCGCCAAGAACCTGTCCGACGCCATCCTGCTGAGCGACATCCTGAGAGTGAACACC
GAGATCACCAAGGCCCCCCTGAGCGCCTCTATGATCAAGAGATACGACGAGCACCACCAGGACCTGACCC
TGCTGAAAGCTCTCGTGCGGCAGCAGCTGCCTGAGAAGTACAAAGAGATTTTCTTCGACCAGAGCAAGAA
CGGCTACGCCGGCTACATCGATGGCGGAGCCAGCCAGGAAGAGTTCTACAAGTTCATCAAGCCCATCCTG
GAAAAGATGGACGGCACCGAGGAACTGCTCGTGAAGCTGAACAGAGAGGACCTGCTGCGGAAGCAGCGGA
CCTTCGACAACGGCAGCATCCCCCACCAGATCCACCTGGGAGAGCTGCACGCCATTCTGCGGCGGCAGGA
AGATTTTTACCCATTCCTGAAGGACAACCGGGAAAAGATCGAGAAGATCCTGACCTTCCGCATCCCCTAC
TACGTGGGCCCTCTGGCCAGGGGAAACAGCAGATTCGCCTGGATGACCAGAAAGAGCGAGGAAACCATCA
CCCCCTGGAACTTCGAGGAAGTGGTGGACAAGGGCGCCAGCGCCCAGAGCTTCATCGAGCGGATGACCAA
CTTCGATAAGAACCTGCCCAACGAGAAGGTGCTGCCCAAGCACAGCCTGCTGTACGAGTACTTCACCGTG
TACAACGAGCTGACCAAAGTGAAATACGTGACCGAGGGAATGAGAAAGCCCGCCTTCCTGAGCGGCGAGC
AGAAAAAAGCCATCGTGGACCTGCTGTTCAAGACCAACCGGAAAGTGACCGTGAAGCAGCTGAAAGAGGA
CTACTTCAAGAAAATCGAGTGCTTCGACTCCGTGGAAATCTCCGGCGTGGAAGATCGGTTCAACGCCTCC
CTGGGCACATACCACGATCTGCTGAAAATTATCAAGGACAAGGACTTCCTGGACAATGAGGAAAACGAGG
ACATTCTGGAAGATATCGTGCTGACCCTGACACTGTTTGAGGACAGAGAGATGATCGAGGAACGGCTGAA
AACCTATGCCCACCTGTTCGACGACAAAGTGATGAAGCAGCTGAAGCGGCGGAGATACACCGGCTGGGGC
AGGCTGAGCCGGAAGCTGATCAACGGCATCCGGGACAAGCAGTCCGGCAAGACAATCCTGGATTTCCTGA
AGTCCGACGGCTTCGCCAACAGAAACTTCATGCAGCTGATCCACGACGACAGCCTGACCTTTAAAGAGGA
CATCCAGAAAGCCCAGGTGTCCGGCCAGGGCGATAGCCTGCACGAGCACATTGCCAATCTGGCCGGCAGC
CCCGCCATTAAGAAGGGCATCCTGCAGACAGTGAAGGTGGTGGACGAGCTCGTGAAAGTGATGGGCCGGC
ACAAGCCCGAGAACATCGTGATCGAAATGGCCAGAGAGAACCAGACCACCCAGAAGGGACAGAAGAACAG
CCGCGAGAGAATGAAGCGGATCGAAGAGGGCATCAAAGAGCTGGGCAGCCAGATCCTGAAAGAACACCCC
GTGGAAAACACCCAGCTGCAGAACGAGAAGCTGTACCTGTACTACCTGCAGAATGGGCGGGATATGTACG
TGGACCAGGAACTGGACATCAACCGGCTGTCCGACTACGATGTGGACGCTATCGTGCCTCAGAGCTTTCT
GAAGGACGACTCCATCGATAACAAAGTGCTGACTCGGAGCGACAAGAACCGGGGCAAGAGCGACAACGTG
CCCTCCGAAGAGGTCGTGAAGAAGATGAAGAACTACTGGCGCCAGCTGCTGAATGCCAAGCTGATTACCC
AGAGGAAGTTCGACAATCTGACCAAGGCCGAGAGAGGCGGCCTGAGCGAACTGGATAAGGCCGGCTTCAT
CAAGAGACAGCTGGTGGAAACCCGGCAGATCACAAAGCACGTGGCACAGATCCTGGACTCCCGGATGAAC
ACTAAGTACGACGAGAACGACAAACTGATCCGGGAAGTGAAAGTGATCACCCTGAAGTCCAAGCTGGTGT
CCGATTTCCGGAAGGATTTCCAGTTTTACAAAGTGCGCGAGATCAACAACTACCACCACGCCCACGACGC
CTACCTGAACGCCGTCGTGGGAACCGCCCTGATCAAAAAGTACCCTAAGCTGGAAAGCGAGTTCGTGTAC
GGCGACTACAAGGTGTACGACGTGCGGAAGATGATCGCCAAGAGCGAGCAGGAAATCGGCAAGGCTACCG
CCAAGTACTTCTTCTACAGCAACATCATGAACTTTTTCAAGACCGAGATTACCCTGGCCAACGGCGAGAT
CCGGAAGCGGCCTCTGATCGAGACAAACGGCGAAACAGGCGAGATCGTGTGGGATAAGGGCCGGGACTTT
GCCACCGTGCGGAAAGTGCTGTCTATGCCCCAAGTGAATATCGTGAAAAAGACCGAGGTGCAGACAGGCG
GCTTCAGCAAAGAGTCTATCCTGCCCAAGAGGAACAGCGACAAGCTGATCGCCAGAAAGAAGGACTGGGA
CCCTAAGAAGTACGGCGGCTTCGACAGCCCCACCGTGGCCTATTCTGTGCTGGTGGTGGCCAAAGTGGAA
AAGGGCAAGTCCAAGAAACTGAAGAGTGTGAAAGAGCTGCTGGGGATCACCATCATGGAAAGAAGCAGCT
TCGAGAAGAATCCCATCGACTTTCTGGAAGCCAAGGGCTACAAAGAAGTGAAAAAGGACCTGATCATCAA
GCTGCCTAAGTACTCCCTGTTCGAGCTGGAAAACGGCCGGAAGAGAATGCTGGCCTCTGCCGGCGAACTG
CAGAAGGGAAACGAACTGGCCCTGCCCTCCAAATATGTGAACTTCCTGTACCTGGCCAGCCACTATGAGA
AGCTGAAGGGCTCCCCCGAGGATAATGAGCAGAAACAGCTGTTTGTGGAACAGCACAAACACTACCTGGA
CGAGATCATCGAGCAGATCAGCGAGTTCTCCAAGAGAGTGATCCTGGCCGACGCTAATCTGGACAAGGTG
CTGAGCGCCTACAACAAGCACAGAGACAAGCCTATCAGAGAGCAGGCCGAGAATATCATCCACCTGTTTA
CCCTGACCAATCTGGGAGCCCCTGCCGCCTTCAAGTACTTTGACACCACCATCGACCGGAAGAGGTACAC
CAGCACCAAAGAGGTGCTGGACGCCACCCTGATCCACCAGAGCATCACCGGCCTGTACGAGACACGGATC
GACCTGTCTCAGCTGGGAGGCGACCCCAAGAAGAAGCGCAAGGTGCACCACCACCACCACCACGGAGGAG
GTGGAAGCGGAGGAGGAGGAAGCGGAGGAGGAGGTAGCTGGCGCGCCGTGTCTAAGGGCGAAGAGCTGAT
TAAGGAGAACATGCACATGAAGCTGTACATGGAGGGCACCGTGAACAACCACCACTTCAAGTGCACATCC
GAGGGCGAAGGCAAGCCCTACGAGGGCACCCAGACCATGAGAATCAAGGTGGTCGAGGGCGGCCCTCTCC
CCTTCGCCTTCGACATCCTGGCTACCAGCTTCATGTACGGCAGCAGAACCTTCATCAACCACACCCAGGG
CATCCCCGACTTCTTTAAGCAGTCCTTCCCTGAGGGCTTCACATGGGAGAGAGTCACCACATACGAAGAC
GGGGGCGTGCTGACCGCTACCCAGGACACCAGCCTCCAGGACGGCTGCCTCATCTACAACGTCAAGATCA
GAGGGGTGAACTTCCCATCCAACGGCCCTGTGATGCAGAAGAAAACACTCGGCTGGGAGGCCAACACCGA
GATGCTGTACCCCGCTGACGGCGGCCTGGAAGGCAGAACCGACATGGCCCTGAAGCTCGTGGGCGGGGGC
CACCTGATCTGCAACTTCAAGACCACATACAGATCCAAGAAACCCGCTAAGAACCTCAAGATGCCCGGCG
TCTACTATGTGGACCACAGACTGGAAAGAATCAAGGAGGCCGACAAAGAGACCTACGTCGAGCAGCACGA
GGTGGCTGTGGCCAGATACTGCGACCTCCCTAGCAAACTGGGGCACAAACTTAATGGCATGGACGAGCTG
TACAAGTTAATTAACGGAAGCGGAGCTACTAACTTCAGCCTGCTGAAGCAGGCTGGAGACGTGGAGGAGA
ACCCTGGACCTATGAGCGAGCTGATTAAGGAGAACATGCACATGAAGCTGTACATGGAGGGCACCGTGGA
CAACCATCACTTCAAGTGCACATCCGAGGGCGAAGGCAAGCCCTACGAGGGCACCCAGACCATGAGAATC
AAGGTGGTCGAGGGCGGCCCTCTCCCCTTCGCCTTCGACATCCTGGCTACTAGCTTCCTCTACGGCAGCA
AGACCTTCATCAACCACACCCAGGGCATCCCCGACTTCTTCAAGCAGTCCTTCCCTGAGGGCTTCACATG
GGAGAGAGTCACCACATACGAAGACGGGGGCGTGCTGACCGCTACCCAGGACACCAGCCTCCAGGACGGC
TGCCTCATCTACAACGTCAAGATCAGAGGGGTGAACTTCACATCCAACGGCCCTGTGATGCAGAAGAAAA
CACTCGGCTGGGAGGCCTTCACCGAGACGCTGTACCCCGCTGACGGCGGCCTGGAAGGCAGAAACGACAT
GGCCCTGAAGCTCGTGGGCGGGAGCCATCTGATCGCAAACATCAAGACCACATATAGATCCAAGAAACCC
GCTAAGAACCTCAAGATGCCTGGCGTCTACTATGTGGACTACAGACTGGAAAGAATCAAGGAGGCCAACA
ACGAGACCTACGTCGAGCAGCACGAGGTGGCAGTGGCCAGATACTGCGACCTCCCTAGCAAACTGGGGCA
CAAGCTTAATTAGACGCGTATTAACGACTGTGCCTTCTAGTTGCCAGCCATCTGTTGTTTGCCCCTCCCC
CGTGCCTTCCTTGACCCTGGAAGGTGCCACTCCCACTGTCCTTTCCTAATAAAATGAGGAAATTGCATCG
CATTGTCTGAGTAGGTGTCATTCTATTCTGGGGGGTGGGGTGGGGCAGGACAGCAAGGGGGAGGATTGGG
AAGACAATAGCAGGCATGCTGGGGATGCGGTGGGCTCTATGGCCTCTGGCCTCGCACACATTCCACATCC
ACCGGTAGGCGCCAACCGGCTCCGTTCTTTGGTGGCCCCTTCGCGCCACCTTCTACTCCTCCCCTAGTCA
GGAAGTTCCCCCCCGCCCCGCAGCTCGCGTCGTGCAGGACGTGACAAATGGAAGTAGCACGTCTCACTAG
TCTCGTGCAGATGGACAGCACCGCTGAGCAATGGAAGCGGGTAGGCCTTTGGGGCAGCGGCCAATAGCAG
CTTTGCTCCTTCGCTTTCTGGGCTCAGAGGCTGGGAAGGGGTGGGTCCGGGGGCGGGCTCAGGGGCGGGC
TCAGGGGCGGGGCGGGCGCCCGAAGGTCCTCCGGAGGCCCGGCATTCTGCACGCTTCAAAAGCGCACGTC
TGCCGCGCTGTTCTCCTCTTCCTCATCTCCGGGCCTTTCGACCTGCAATGGCCAAGCCTTTGTCTCAAGA
AGAATCCACCCTCATTGAAAGAGCAACGGCTACAATCAACAGCATCCCCATCTCTGAAGACTACAGCGTC
GCCAGCGCAGCTCTCTCTAGCGACGGCCGCATCTTCACTGGTGTCAATGTATATCATTTTACTGGGGGAC
CTTGTGCAGAACTCGTGGTGCTGGGCACTGCTGCTGCTGCGGCAGCTGGCAACCTGACTTGTATCGTCGC
GATCGGAAATGAGAACAGGGGCATCTTGAGCCCCTGCGGACGGTGCCGACAGGTGCTTCTCGATCTGCAT
CCTGGGATCAAAGCCATAGTGAAGGACAGTGATGGACAGCCGACGGCAGTTGGGATTCGTGAATTGCTGC
CCTCTGGTTATGTGTGGGAGGGCGGAAGCGGAGAGGGCAGAGGAAGTCTTCTAACATGCGGTGACGTGGA
GGAGAATCCCGGCCCTACATACTTTCCTGAAGAGGTCGTCGAACACATTTTTAGCTTCCTGCCTGCACAG
AGAGATAGAAACACAGTGAGCCTGGTCTGCAAAGTGTGGTACGAGATCGAACGCCTGAGCCGGAGAGGAG
TGTTCGTCGGCAACTGCTATGCTGTGAGAGCAGGCAGGGTCGCCGCTAGGTTTCCAAATGTGCGCGCACT
GACCGTCAAGGGGAAACCCCACTTCGCCGACTTTAACCTGGTGCCCCCTGATTGGGGAGGATACGCCGGC
CCTTGGATCGAGGCAGCCGCTCGCGGCTGTCATGGACTGGAGGAACTGCGCATGAAGCGAATGGTGGTCT
CTGACGAAAGTCTGGAGCTGCTGGCTCGGAGCTTCCCTAGGTTTCGCGCACTGGTGCTGATTTCTTGCGA
AGGCTTCAGCACCGATGGACTGGCAGCCGTGGCCTCCCACTGTAAGCTGCTGCGGGAGCTGGACCTCCAG
GAGAATGAAGTGGAGGATAGAGGCCCCAGATGGCTGTCTTGCTTCCCAGACTCATGTACCAGCCTGGTGT
CCCTGAACTTTGCCTGCATCAAAGGCGAAGTGAATGCTGGGTCCCTGGAGCGGCTGGTCTCAAGAAGCCC
CAACCTGAGGTCTCTGCGGCTGAACCGGAGCGTGAGCGTGGACACTCTGGCTAAGATTCTGCTGAGAACC
CCTAACCTGGAGGATCTGGGAACCGGCAATCTGACAGACGATTTCCAGACAGAATCCTACTTTAAACTGA
CTTCTGCCCTGGAGAAGTGTAAAATGCTGAGGAGTCTGTCAGGATTCTGGGATGCTTCACCCGTGTGCCT
GAGCTTTATCTACCCTCTGTGTGCACAGCTGACAGGCCTGAACCTGAGCTATGCACCAACCCTGGACGCC
AGTGATCTGACAAAGATGATCTCACGCTGCGTGAAACTCCAGCGACTGTGGGTGCTGGACTGTATTTCCG
ATAAGGGGCTCCAGGTGGTCGCCAGCTCCTGCAAGGACCTCCAGGAGCTGAGAGTGTTCCCATCTGATTT
TTACGTGGCCGGATATAGTGCTGTCACTGAGGAAGGCCTGGTGGCAGTCTCACTGGGATGCCCAAAGCTG
AACAGCCTGCTGTATTTCTGTCATCAGATGACTAATGCTGCACTGGTGACCGTCGCCAAGAACTGCCCTA
ATTTCACCCGATTTCGGCTGTGTATTCTGGAACCAGGCAAACCCGACGTGGTCACATCCCAGCCACTGGA
TGAAGGGTTTGGAGCTATCGTGAGAGAGTGCAAGGGACTCCAGAGGCTGAGCATTTCCGGCCTGCTGACA
GACAAAGTGTTCATGTACATCGGCAAGTATGCTAAGCAGCTGGAGATGCTGAGCATTGCATTTGCCGGAG
ACTCCGATAAGGGCATGATGCACGTGATGAACGGGTGTAAGAATCTGCGAAAACTGGAAATCCGGGACAG
CCCTTTCGGGGATGCCGCTCTGCTGGGAAACTTTGCCAGATACGAGACAATGAGGAGCCTGTGGATGTCT
AGTTGCAATGTGACTCTGAAGGGCTGTCAGGTCCTGGCTAGTAAAATGCCTATGCTGAACGTGGAAGTCA
TTAATGAGCGGGACGGGTCTAACGAAATGGAGGAAAATCATGGCGACCTGCCAAAGGTGGAGAAACTGTA
TGTGTATCGGACCACCGCAGGGGCAAGAGATGATGCTCCCAACTTTGTGAAGATTCTGGGAAGCGGAGAA
CAAAAACTCATCTCAGAAGAGGATCTGTGAAATCAACCTCTGGATTACAAAATTTGTGAAAGATTGACTG
GTATTCTTAACTATGTTGCTCCTTTTACGCTATGTGGATACGCTGCTTTAATGCCTTTGTATCATGCTAT
TGCTTCCCGTATGGCTTTCATTTTCTCCTCCTTGTATAAATCCTGGTTGCTGTCTCTTTATGAGGAGTTG
TGGCCCGTTGTCAGGCAACGTGGCGTGGTGTGCACTGTGTTTGCTGACGCAACCCCCACTGGTTGGGGCA
TTGCCACCACCTGTCAGCTCCTTTCCGGGACTTTCGCTTTCCCCCTCCCTATTGCCACGGCGGAACTCAT
CGCCGCCTGCCTTGCCCGCTGCTGGACAGGGGCTCGGCTGTTGGGCACTGACAATTCCGTGGTGTTGTCG
GGGAAATCATCGTCCTTTCCTTGGCTGCTCGCCTGTGTTGCCACCTGGATTCTGCGCGGGACGTCCTTCT
GCTACGTCCCTTCGGCCCTCAATCCAGCGGACCTTCCTTCCCGCGGCCTGCTGCCGGCTCTGCGGCCTCT
TCCGCGTCTCCGCCTTCGCCCTCAGACGAGTCGGATCTCCCTTTGGGCCGCCTCCCCGCCGGTACCTAAA
AGTTTTGTTACTTTATAGAAGAAATTTTGAGTTTTTGTTTTTTTTTAATAAATAAATAAACATAAATAAA
TTGTTTGTTGAATTTATTATTAGTATGTAAGTGTAAATATAATAAAACTTAATATCTATTCAAATTAATA
AATAAACCTCGATATACAGACCGATAAAACACATGCGTCAATTTTACGCATGATTATCTTTAACGTACGT
CACAATATGATTATCTTTCTAGGGTTAATCTAGTATTAATCCAGCTTTTGTTCCCTTTAGTGAGGGTTAA
TTGCGCGCTTGGCGTAATCATGGTCATAGCTGTTTCCTGTGTGAAATTGTTATCCGCTCACAATTCCACA
CAACATACGAGCCGGAAGCATAAAGTGTAAAGCCTGGGGTGCCTAATGAGTGAGCTAACTCACATTAATT
GCGTTGCGCTCACTGCCCGCTTTCCAGTCGGGAAACCTGTCGTGCCAGCTGCATTAATGAATCGGCCAAC
GCGCGGGGAGAGGCGGTTTGCGTATTGGGCGCTCTTCCGCTTCCTCGCTCACTGACTCGCTGCGCTCGGT
CGTTCGGCTGCGGCGAGCGGTATCAGCTCACTCAAAGGCGGTAATACGGTTATCCACAGAATCAGGGGAT
AACGCAGGAAAGAACATGTGAGCAAAAGGCCAGCAAAAGGCCAGGAACCGTAAAAAGGCCGCGTTGCTGG
CGTTTTTCCATAGGCTCCGCCCCCCTGACGAGCATCACAAAAATCGACGCTCAAGTCAGAGGTGGCGAAA
CCCGACAGGACTATAAAGATACCAGGCGTTTCCCCCTGGAAGCTCCCTCGTGCGCTCTCCTGTTCCGACC
CTGCCGCTTACCGGATACCTGTCCGCCTTTCTCCCTTCGGGAAGCGTGGCGCTTTCTCATAGCTCACGCT
GTAGGTATCTCAGTTCGGTGTAGGTCGTTCGCTCCAAGCTGGGCTGTGTGCACGAACCCCCCGTTCAGCC
CGACCGCTGCGCCTTATCCGGTAACTATCGTCTTGAGTCCAACCCGGTAAGACACGACTTATCGCCACTG
GCAGCAGCCACTGGTAACAGGATTAGCAGAGCGAGGTATGTAGGCGGTGCTACAGAGTTCTTGAAGTGGT
GGCCTAACTACGGCTACACTAGAAGAACAGTATTTGGTATCTGCGCTCTGCTGAAGCCAGTTACCTTCGG
AAAAAGAGTTGGTAGCTCTTGATCCGGCAAACAAACCACCGCTGGTAGCGGTGGTTTTTTTGTTTGCAAG
CAGCAGATTACGCGCAGAAAAAAAGGATCTCAAGAAGATCCTTTGATCTTTTCTACGGGGTCTGACGCTC
AGTGGAACGAAAACTCACGTTAAGGGATTTTGGTCATGAGATTATCAAAAAGGATCTTCACCTAGATCCT
TTTAAATTAAAAATGAAGTTTTAAATCAATCTAAAGTATATATGAGTAAACTTGGTCTGACAGTTACCAA
TGCTTAATCAGTGAGGCACCTATCTCAGCGATCTGTCTATTTCGTTCATCCATAGTTGCCTGACTCCCCG
TCGTGTAGATAACTACGATACGGGAGGGCTTACCATCTGGCCCCAGTGCTGCAATGATACCGCGAGACCC
ACGCTCACCGGCTCCAGATTTATCAGCAATAAACCAGCCAGCCGGAAGGGCCGAGCGCAGAAGTG
